Addgene plasmid #230082: pLentiCRISPR v2-sgCBS-2
Purpose: Crispr knock out human CBS gene
Depositing lab: Xingguo Zhu. Depositing organization: Augusta University. Publication: Transsulfuration pathway activation attenuates oxidative stress and ferroptosis in sickle primary erythroblasts and transgenic mice. Xi C, Pang J, Xue W, Cui Y, Jiang N, Zhi W, Shi H, Horuzsko A, Pace BS, Zhu X. Commun Biol. 2025 Jan 6;8(1):15. doi: 10.1038/s42003-024-07424-7. PubMed 39762627.
Backbone
  Vector backbone: lentiCRISPR v2-Blast
  Backbone manufacturer: Addgene
  Backbone size w/o insert (bp): 14684
  Vector type: Mammalian Expression, Lentiviral, CRISPR
  Selectable markers: Blasticidin
Growth in bacteria
  Bacterial resistance: Ampicillin, 100 μg/mL
  Growth temperature: 37°C
  Growth strain: NEB Stable
  Copy number: High Copy
Gene/Insert
  Gene/Insert name: CBS
  gRNA/shRNA sequence: TGGCAGTGCTGGCAGCACGG
  Species: H. sapiens (human)
  Insert size (bp): 20
  Entrez Gene: CBS (a.k.a. CBSL, HIP4)
  Cloning method: Gene Synthesis
  Sequencing primers: 5′ common; 3′ common
Terms and licenses: Academic/Nonprofit Terms; Industry Terms: Not Available to Industry
How to cite: pLentiCRISPR v2-sgCBS-2 was a gift from Xingguo Zhu (Addgene plasmid # 230082 ; http://n2t.net/addgene:230082 ; RRID:Addgene_230082)
