[The description below was written by a language model from this plasmid's Addgene catalogue record and pLannotate feature annotations shown in this document.]
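Description:
pLentiCRISPR v2-sgCBS-2 is a single-vector lentiviral CRISPR/Cas9 plasmid built on the lentiCRISPR v2-Blast backbone and designed to knock out the human CBS gene (cystathionine beta-synthase). It is propagated in E. coli through a high-copy ColE1/pUC-type origin with ampicillin selection (AmpR), and it also carries an f1 origin. The catalogue lists the empty backbone at 14,684 bp, whereas the sequenced plasmid is 12,824 nt. This would fit the usual replacement of a stuffer fragment by the 20-nt guide, although the record does not say so explicitly.

The transfer cassette is driven by a CMV enhancer/promoter fused to a truncated HIV-1 5' LTR. It contains the Ψ packaging signal, a gag fragment, the RRE and cPPT/CTS, and it ends in a ΔU3 self-inactivating 3' LTR followed by a bGH polyadenylation signal. Within this unit, a human U6 (Pol III) promoter transcribes the CBS-targeting spacer joined to the S. pyogenes gRNA scaffold. An EF-1α core promoter drives S. pyogenes Cas9, followed on the same strand by blasticidin S deaminase. The element linking Cas9 to BSD is not annotated in the feature table. A WPRE downstream enhances transcript expression. Outside the LTRs, the backbone holds an SV40/EM7-driven BleoR (Zeocin resistance) cassette that is not packaged into virus.

Once packaged with helper plasmids, the vector delivers Cas9 and the guide together into human cells. Transduced cells are selected with blasticidin, giving stable disruption of CBS. The associated publication concerns the transsulfuration pathway, oxidative stress and ferroptosis in sickle erythroid cells. The "-2" in the name suggests it is one of several CBS guides.
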