Features (pLannotate 1.2.2; 34 found; start..end, strand, type, name):
    217..397     +  LTR            5' LTR (truncated): truncated 5' long terminal repeat (LTR) from HIV-1
    444..569     +  misc_feature   HIV-1 Ψ: packaging signal of human immunodeficiency virus type 1
    553..916     +  CDS            HIV-1 gag (fragment): gag protein from human immunodeficiency virus 1; gag
   1062..1295    +  misc_feature   RRE: The Rev response element (RRE) of HIV-1 allows for Rev-dependent mRNA export from the nucleus to the cytoplasm.
   1672..1772    +  CDS            Rev (fragment): human immunodeficiency virus 1 (HIV-1) Rev protein; rev; enhances nuclear export of unspliced and incompletely spliced viral mRNAs
   1822..1939    +  misc_feature   cPPT/CTS: central polypurine tract and central termination sequence of HIV-1
   1990..2230    +  promoter       U6 promoter: RNA polymerase III promoter for human U6 snRNA
   2260..2335    +  misc_RNA       gRNA scaffold: guide RNA scaffold for the Streptococcus pyogenes CRISPR/Cas9 system
   2353..2371    +  CDS            small t antigen (fragment): SV40 (simian virus 40) small t antigen
   2397..2608    +  promoter       EF-1α core promoter: core promoter for human elongation factor EF-1α
   2633..6736    +  CDS            Cas9: Cas9 (Csn1) endonuclease from the Streptococcus pyogenes Type II CRISPR/Cas system generates RNA-guided double strand breaks in DNA
   6875..7273    +  CDS            BSD: blasticidin S deaminase; Aspergillus terreus BSD; confers resistance to blasticidin
   7274..7295    +  misc_feature   MCS (fragment): pBluescript multiple cloning site
   7298..7886    +  misc_feature   WPRE: woodchuck hepatitis virus posttranscriptional regulatory element
   7937..7956    +  misc_feature   cPPT/CTS (fragment): central polypurine tract and central termination sequence of HIV-1
   7958..8191    +  LTR            3' LTR (ΔU3): self-inactivating 3' long terminal repeat (LTR) from HIV-1
   8223..8447    +  polyA_signal   bGH poly(A) signal: bovine growth hormone polyadenylation signal
   8451..8472    +  promoter       SV40 promoter (fragment): SV40 enhancer and early promoter
   8493..8921    +  rep_origin     f1 ori (sequence partly withheld): f1 bacteriophage origin of replication; arrow indicates direction of (+) strand synthesis
   8935..9264    +  promoter       SV40 promoter: SV40 enhancer and early promoter
   9312..9359    +  promoter       EM7 promoter: synthetic bacterial promoter&nbsp
   9378..9752    +  CDS            BleoR: antibiotic-binding protein; Sh ble from Streptoalloteichus hindustanus; confers resistance to bleomycin, phleomycin, and Zeocin™
   9762..9887    +  CDS            ble (fragment): BLE_KLEPN - Experimental evidence at protein level: Swiss-Prot protein existence level 1. Binding protein with a strong affinity to the bleomycin family of antibiotics. Binds to CL990; an antimitotic-antibiotic compound. From Klebsiella pneumoniae.
   9882..10003   +  polyA_signal   SV40 poly(A) signal: SV40 polyadenylation signal
  10074..10096   -  protein_bind   lac operator (fragment): The lac repressor binds to the lac operator to inhibit transcription in E. coli. This inhibition can be relieved by adding lactose or isopropyl-β-D-thiogalactopyranoside (IPTG). lac repressor encoded by lacI
  10100..10130   -  promoter       lac promoter: promoter for the E. coli lac operon
  10145..10166   -  protein_bind   CAP binding site: CAP binding activates transcription in the presence of cAMP. E. coli catabolite activator protein
  10179..10271   -  CDS            lacI (fragment): lac repressor; lacI; The lac repressor binds to the lac operator to inhibit transcription in E. coli. This inhibition can be relieved by adding lactose or isopropyl-β-D-thiogalactopyranoside (IPTG).
  10454..11042   -  rep_origin     ori: high-copy-number ColE1/pMB1/pBR322/pUC origin of replication
  11213..12073   -  CDS            AmpR: β-lactamase; bla; confers resistance to ampicillin, carbenicillin, and related antibiotics
  12074..12178   -  promoter       AmpR promoter: bla
  12237..12289   -  misc_feature   bom (fragment): basis of mobility region from pBR322
  12444..12823   +  enhancer       CMV enhancer: human cytomegalovirus immediate early enhancer
  12824..199     +  promoter       CMV promoter (across the origin): human cytomegalovirus (CMV) immediate early promoter
>Addgene plasmid #230082 | pLentiCRISPR v2-sgCBS-2 | addgene full sequence | sequence record 457172 | Addgene NGS Result
TGATGCGGTTTTGGCAGTACATCAATGGGCGTGGATAGCGGTTTGACTCACGGGGATTTCCAAGTCTCCA
CCCCATTGACGTCAATGGGAGTTTGTTTTGGCACCAAAATCAACGGGACTTTCCAAAATGTCGTAACAAC
TCCGCCCCATTGACGCAAATGGGCGGTAGGCGTGTACGGTGGGAGGTCTATATAAGCAGCGCGTTTTGCC
TGTACTGGGTCTCTCTGGTTAGACCAGATCTGAGCCTGGGAGCTCTCTGGCTAACTAGGGAACCCACTGC
TTAAGCCTCAATAAAGCTTGCCTTGAGTGCTTCAAGTAGTGTGTGCCCGTCTGTTGTGTGACTCTGGTAA
CTAGAGATCCCTCAGACCCTTTTAGTCAGTGTGGAAAATCTCTAGCAGTGGCGCCCGAACAGGGACTTGA
AAGCGAAAGGGAAACCAGAGGAGCTCTCTCGACGCAGGACTCGGCTTGCTGAAGCGCGCACGGCAAGAGG
CGAGGGGCGGCGACTGGTGAGTACGCCAAAAATTTTGACTAGCGGAGGCTAGAAGGAGAGAGATGGGTGC
GAGAGCGTCAGTATTAAGCGGGGGAGAATTAGATCGCGATGGGAAAAAATTCGGTTAAGGCCAGGGGGAA
AGAAAAAATATAAATTAAAACATATAGTATGGGCAAGCAGGGAGCTAGAACGATTCGCAGTTAATCCTGG
CCTGTTAGAAACATCAGAAGGCTGTAGACAAATACTGGGACAGCTACAACCATCCCTTCAGACAGGATCA
GAAGAACTTAGATCATTATATAATACAGTAGCAACCCTCTATTGTGTGCATCAAAGGATAGAGATAAAAG
ACACCAAGGAAGCTTTAGACAAGATAGAGGAAGAGCAAAACAAAAGTAAGACCACCGCACAGCAAGCGGC
CGCTGATCTTCAGACCTGGAGGAGGAGATATGAGGGACAATTGGAGAAGTGAATTATATAAATATAAAGT
AGTAAAAATTGAACCATTAGGAGTAGCACCCACCAAGGCAAAGAGAAGAGTGGTGCAGAGAGAAAAAAGA
GCAGTGGGAATAGGAGCTTTGTTCCTTGGGTTCTTGGGAGCAGCAGGAAGCACTATGGGCGCAGCGTCAA
TGACGCTGACGGTACAGGCCAGACAATTATTGTCTGGTATAGTGCAGCAGCAGAACAATTTGCTGAGGGC
TATTGAGGCGCAACAGCATCTGTTGCAACTCACAGTCTGGGGCATCAAGCAGCTCCAGGCAAGAATCCTG
GCTGTGGAAAGATACCTAAAGGATCAACAGCTCCTGGGGATTTGGGGTTGCTCTGGAAAACTCATTTGCA
CCACTGCTGTGCCTTGGAATGCTAGTTGGAGTAATAAATCTCTGGAACAGATTTGGAATCACACGACCTG
GATGGAGTGGGACAGAGAAATTAACAATTACACAAGCTTAATACACTCCTTAATTGAAGAATCGCAAAAC
CAGCAAGAAAAGAATGAACAAGAATTATTGGAATTAGATAAATGGGCAAGTTTGTGGAATTGGTTTAACA
TAACAAATTGGCTGTGGTATATAAAATTATTCATAATGATAGTAGGAGGCTTGGTAGGTTTAAGAATAGT
TTTTGCTGTACTTTCTATAGTGAATAGAGTTAGGCAGGGATATTCACCATTATCGTTTCAGACCCACCTC
CCAACCCCGAGGGGACCCGACAGGCCCGAAGGAATAGAAGAAGAAGGTGGAGAGAGAGACAGAGACAGAT
CCATTCGATTAGTGAACGGATCGGCACTGCGTGCGCCAATTCTGCAGACAAATGGCAGTATTCATCCACA
ATTTTAAAAGAAAAGGGGGGATTGGGGGGTACAGTGCAGGGGAAAGAATAGTAGACATAATAGCAACAGA
CATACAAACTAAAGAATTACAAAAACAAATTACAAAAATTCAAAATTTTCGGGTTTATTACAGGGACAGC
AGAGATCCAGTTTGGTTAATTAAGGTACCGAGGGCCTATTTCCCATGATTCCTTCATATTTGCATATACG
ATACAAGGCTGTTAGAGAGATAATTAGAATTAATTTGACTGTAAACACAAAGATATTAGTACAAAATACG
TGACGTAGAAAGTAATAATTTCTTGGGTAGTTTGCAGTTTTAAAATTATGTTTTAAAATGGACTATCATA
TGCTTACCGTAACTTGAAAGTATTTCGATTTCTTGGCTTTATATATCTTGTGGAAAGGACGAAACACCGT
GGCAGTGCTGGCAGCACGGGTTTTAGAGCTAGAAATAGCAAGTTAAAATAAGGCTAGTCCGTTATCAACT
TGAAAAAGTGGCACCGAGTCGGTGCTTTTTTGAATTCGCTAGCTAGGTCTTGAAAGGAGTGGGAATTGGC
TCCGGTGCCCGTCAGTGGGCAGAGCGCACATCGCCCACAGTCCCCGAGAAGTTGGGGGGAGGGGTCGGCA
ATTGATCCGGTGCCTAGAGAAGGTGGCGCGGGGTAAACTGGGAAAGTGATGTCGTGTACTGGCTCCGCCT
TTTTCCCGAGGGTGGGGGAGAACCGTATATAAGTGCAGTAGTCGCCGTGAACGTTCTTTTTCGCAACGGG
TTTGCCGCCAGAACACAGGACCGGTTCTAGAGCGCTGCCACCATGGACAAGAAGTACAGCATCGGCCTGG
ACATCGGCACCAACTCTGTGGGCTGGGCCGTGATCACCGACGAGTACAAGGTGCCCAGCAAGAAATTCAA
GGTGCTGGGCAACACCGACCGGCACAGCATCAAGAAGAACCTGATCGGAGCCCTGCTGTTCGACAGCGGC
GAAACAGCCGAGGCCACCCGGCTGAAGAGAACCGCCAGAAGAAGATACACCAGACGGAAGAACCGGATCT
GCTATCTGCAAGAGATCTTCAGCAACGAGATGGCCAAGGTGGACGACAGCTTCTTCCACAGACTGGAAGA
GTCCTTCCTGGTGGAAGAGGATAAGAAGCACGAGCGGCACCCCATCTTCGGCAACATCGTGGACGAGGTG
GCCTACCACGAGAAGTACCCCACCATCTACCACCTGAGAAAGAAACTGGTGGACAGCACCGACAAGGCCG
ACCTGCGGCTGATCTATCTGGCCCTGGCCCACATGATCAAGTTCCGGGGCCACTTCCTGATCGAGGGCGA
CCTGAACCCCGACAACAGCGACGTGGACAAGCTGTTCATCCAGCTGGTGCAGACCTACAACCAGCTGTTC
GAGGAAAACCCCATCAACGCCAGCGGCGTGGACGCCAAGGCCATCCTGTCTGCCAGACTGAGCAAGAGCA
GACGGCTGGAAAATCTGATCGCCCAGCTGCCCGGCGAGAAGAAGAATGGCCTGTTCGGAAACCTGATTGC
CCTGAGCCTGGGCCTGACCCCCAACTTCAAGAGCAACTTCGACCTGGCCGAGGATGCCAAACTGCAGCTG
AGCAAGGACACCTACGACGACGACCTGGACAACCTGCTGGCCCAGATCGGCGACCAGTACGCCGACCTGT
TTCTGGCCGCCAAGAACCTGTCCGACGCCATCCTGCTGAGCGACATCCTGAGAGTGAACACCGAGATCAC
CAAGGCCCCCCTGAGCGCCTCTATGATCAAGAGATACGACGAGCACCACCAGGACCTGACCCTGCTGAAA
GCTCTCGTGCGGCAGCAGCTGCCTGAGAAGTACAAAGAGATTTTCTTCGACCAGAGCAAGAACGGCTACG
CCGGCTACATTGACGGCGGAGCCAGCCAGGAAGAGTTCTACAAGTTCATCAAGCCCATCCTGGAAAAGAT
GGACGGCACCGAGGAACTGCTCGTGAAGCTGAACAGAGAGGACCTGCTGCGGAAGCAGCGGACCTTCGAC
AACGGCAGCATCCCCCACCAGATCCACCTGGGAGAGCTGCACGCCATTCTGCGGCGGCAGGAAGATTTTT
ACCCATTCCTGAAGGACAACCGGGAAAAGATCGAGAAGATCCTGACCTTCCGCATCCCCTACTACGTGGG
CCCTCTGGCCAGGGGAAACAGCAGATTCGCCTGGATGACCAGAAAGAGCGAGGAAACCATCACCCCCTGG
AACTTCGAGGAAGTGGTGGACAAGGGCGCTTCCGCCCAGAGCTTCATCGAGCGGATGACCAACTTCGATA
AGAACCTGCCCAACGAGAAGGTGCTGCCCAAGCACAGCCTGCTGTACGAGTACTTCACCGTGTATAACGA
GCTGACCAAAGTGAAATACGTGACCGAGGGAATGAGAAAGCCCGCCTTCCTGAGCGGCGAGCAGAAAAAG
GCCATCGTGGACCTGCTGTTCAAGACCAACCGGAAAGTGACCGTGAAGCAGCTGAAAGAGGACTACTTCA
AGAAAATCGAGTGCTTCGACTCCGTGGAAATCTCCGGCGTGGAAGATCGGTTCAACGCCTCCCTGGGCAC
ATACCACGATCTGCTGAAAATTATCAAGGACAAGGACTTCCTGGACAATGAGGAAAACGAGGACATTCTG
GAAGATATCGTGCTGACCCTGACACTGTTTGAGGACAGAGAGATGATCGAGGAACGGCTGAAAACCTATG
CCCACCTGTTCGACGACAAAGTGATGAAGCAGCTGAAGCGGCGGAGATACACCGGCTGGGGCAGGCTGAG
CCGGAAGCTGATCAACGGCATCCGGGACAAGCAGTCCGGCAAGACAATCCTGGATTTCCTGAAGTCCGAC
GGCTTCGCCAACAGAAACTTCATGCAGCTGATCCACGACGACAGCCTGACCTTTAAAGAGGACATCCAGA
AAGCCCAGGTGTCCGGCCAGGGCGATAGCCTGCACGAGCACATTGCCAATCTGGCCGGCAGCCCCGCCAT
TAAGAAGGGCATCCTGCAGACAGTGAAGGTGGTGGACGAGCTCGTGAAAGTGATGGGCCGGCACAAGCCC
GAGAACATCGTGATCGAAATGGCCAGAGAGAACCAGACCACCCAGAAGGGACAGAAGAACAGCCGCGAGA
GAATGAAGCGGATCGAAGAGGGCATCAAAGAGCTGGGCAGCCAGATCCTGAAAGAACACCCCGTGGAAAA
CACCCAGCTGCAGAACGAGAAGCTGTACCTGTACTACCTGCAGAATGGGCGGGATATGTACGTGGACCAG
GAACTGGACATCAACCGGCTGTCCGACTACGATGTGGACCATATCGTGCCTCAGAGCTTTCTGAAGGACG
ACTCCATCGACAACAAGGTGCTGACCAGAAGCGACAAGAACCGGGGCAAGAGCGACAACGTGCCCTCCGA
AGAGGTCGTGAAGAAGATGAAGAACTACTGGCGGCAGCTGCTGAACGCCAAGCTGATTACCCAGAGAAAG
TTCGACAATCTGACCAAGGCCGAGAGAGGCGGCCTGAGCGAACTGGATAAGGCCGGCTTCATCAAGAGAC
AGCTGGTGGAAACCCGGCAGATCACAAAGCACGTGGCACAGATCCTGGACTCCCGGATGAACACTAAGTA
CGACGAGAATGACAAGCTGATCCGGGAAGTGAAAGTGATCACCCTGAAGTCCAAGCTGGTGTCCGATTTC
CGGAAGGATTTCCAGTTTTACAAAGTGCGCGAGATCAACAACTACCACCACGCCCACGACGCCTACCTGA
ACGCCGTCGTGGGAACCGCCCTGATCAAAAAGTACCCTAAGCTGGAAAGCGAGTTCGTGTACGGCGACTA
CAAGGTGTACGACGTGCGGAAGATGATCGCCAAGAGCGAGCAGGAAATCGGCAAGGCTACCGCCAAGTAC
TTCTTCTACAGCAACATCATGAACTTTTTCAAGACCGAGATTACCCTGGCCAACGGCGAGATCCGGAAGC
GGCCTCTGATCGAGACAAACGGCGAAACCGGGGAGATCGTGTGGGATAAGGGCCGGGATTTTGCCACCGT
GCGGAAAGTGCTGAGCATGCCCCAAGTGAATATCGTGAAAAAGACCGAGGTGCAGACAGGCGGCTTCAGC
AAAGAGTCTATCCTGCCCAAGAGGAACAGCGATAAGCTGATCGCCAGAAAGAAGGACTGGGACCCTAAGA
AGTACGGCGGCTTCGACAGCCCCACCGTGGCCTATTCTGTGCTGGTGGTGGCCAAAGTGGAAAAGGGCAA
GTCCAAGAAACTGAAGAGTGTGAAAGAGCTGCTGGGGATCACCATCATGGAAAGAAGCAGCTTCGAGAAG
AATCCCATCGACTTTCTGGAAGCCAAGGGCTACAAAGAAGTGAAAAAGGACCTGATCATCAAGCTGCCTA
AGTACTCCCTGTTCGAGCTGGAAAACGGCCGGAAGAGAATGCTGGCCTCTGCCGGCGAACTGCAGAAGGG
AAACGAACTGGCCCTGCCCTCCAAATATGTGAACTTCCTGTACCTGGCCAGCCACTATGAGAAGCTGAAG
GGCTCCCCCGAGGATAATGAGCAGAAACAGCTGTTTGTGGAACAGCACAAGCACTACCTGGACGAGATCA
TCGAGCAGATCAGCGAGTTCTCCAAGAGAGTGATCCTGGCCGACGCTAATCTGGACAAAGTGCTGTCCGC
CTACAACAAGCACCGGGATAAGCCCATCAGAGAGCAGGCCGAGAATATCATCCACCTGTTTACCCTGACC
AATCTGGGAGCCCCTGCCGCCTTCAAGTACTTTGACACCACCATCGACCGGAAGAGGTACACCAGCACCA
AAGAGGTGCTGGACGCCACCCTGATCCACCAGAGCATCACCGGCCTGTACGAGACACGGATCGACCTGTC
TCAGCTGGGAGGCGACAAGCGACCTGCCGCCACAAAGAAGGCTGGACAGGCTAAGAAGAAGAAAGATTAC
AAAGACGATGACGATAAGGGATCCGGCGCAACAAACTTCTCTCTGCTGAAACAAGCCGGAGATGTCGAAG
AGAATCCTGGACCGATGGCCAAGCCTTTGTCTCAAGAAGAATCCACCCTCATTGAAAGAGCAACGGCTAC
AATCAACAGCATCCCCATCTCTGAAGACTACAGCGTCGCCAGCGCAGCTCTCTCTAGCGACGGCCGCATC
TTCACTGGTGTCAATGTATATCATTTTACTGGGGGACCTTGTGCAGAACTCGTGGTGCTGGGCACTGCTG
CTGCTGCGGCAGCTGGCAACCTGACTTGTATCGTCGCGATCGGAAATGAGAACAGGGGCATCTTGAGCCC
CTGCGGACGGTGCCGACAGGTGCTTCTCGATCTGCATCCTGGGATCAAAGCCATAGTGAAGGACAGTGAT
GGACAGCCGACGGCAGTTGGGATTCGTGAATTGCTGCCCTCTGGTTATGTGTGGGAGGGCTAAGAATTCG
ATATCAAGCTTATCGGTAATCAACCTCTGGATTACAAAATTTGTGAAAGATTGACTGGTATTCTTAACTA
TGTTGCTCCTTTTACGCTATGTGGATACGCTGCTTTAATGCCTTTGTATCATGCTATTGCTTCCCGTATG
GCTTTCATTTTCTCCTCCTTGTATAAATCCTGGTTGCTGTCTCTTTATGAGGAGTTGTGGCCCGTTGTCA
GGCAACGTGGCGTGGTGTGCACTGTGTTTGCTGACGCAACCCCCACTGGTTGGGGCATTGCCACCACCTG
TCAGCTCCTTTCCGGGACTTTCGCTTTCCCCCTCCCTATTGCCACGGCGGAACTCATCGCCGCCTGCCTT
GCCCGCTGCTGGACAGGGGCTCGGCTGTTGGGCACTGACAATTCCGTGGTGTTGTCGGGGAAATCATCGT
CCTTTCCTTGGCTGCTCGCCTGTGTTGCCACCTGGATTCTGCGCGGGACGTCCTTCTGCTACGTCCCTTC
GGCCCTCAATCCAGCGGACCTTCCTTCCCGCGGCCTGCTGCCGGCTCTGCGGCCTCTTCCGCGTCTTCGC
CTTCGCCCTCAGACGAGTCGGATCTCCCTTTGGGCCGCCTCCCCGCGTCGACTTTAAGACCAATGACTTA
CAAGGCAGCTGTAGATCTTAGCCACTTTTTAAAAGAAAAGGGGGGACTGGAAGGGCTAATTCACTCCCAA
CGAAGACAAGATCTGCTTTTTGCTTGTACTGGGTCTCTCTGGTTAGACCAGATCTGAGCCTGGGAGCTCT
CTGGCTAACTAGGGAACCCACTGCTTAAGCCTCAATAAAGCTTGCCTTGAGTGCTTCAAGTAGTGTGTGC
CCGTCTGTTGTGTGACTCTGGTAACTAGAGATCCCTCAGACCCTTTTAGTCAGTGTGGAAAATCTCTAGC
AGGGCCCGTTTAAACCCGCTGATCAGCCTCGACTGTGCCTTCTAGTTGCCAGCCATCTGTTGTTTGCCCC
TCCCCCGTGCCTTCCTTGACCCTGGAAGGTGCCACTCCCACTGTCCTTTCCTAATAAAATGAGGAAATTG
CATCGCATTGTCTGAGTAGGTGTCATTCTATTCTGGGGGGTGGGGTGGGGCAGGACAGCAAGGGGGAGGA
TTGGGAAGACAATAGCAGGCATGCTGGGGATGCGGTGGGCTCTATGGCTTCTGAGGCGGAAAGAACCAGC
TGGGGCTCTAGGGGGTATCCCC
[124 nt withheld, positions 8493-8616]
C
[91 nt withheld, positions 8618-8708]
A
[49 nt withheld, positions 8710-8758]
CCTTTGACGTTGGAGTCCACGTTCTTT
[37 nt withheld, positions 8786-8822]
ACCCTATCTCGGTCTATTCTTTTGATTTATAAGGGATTTTGCCGATTTCGGCCTATTGGTTAAAAAATGA
GCTGATTTAACAAAAATTTAACGCGAATTAATTCTGTGGAATGTGTGTCAGTTAGGGTGTGGAAAGTCCC
CAGGCTCCCCAGCAGGCAGAAGTATGCAAAGCATGCATCTCAATTAGTCAGCAACCAGGTGTGGAAAGTC
CCCAGGCTCCCCAGCAGGCAGAAGTATGCAAAGCATGCATCTCAATTAGTCAGCAACCATAGTCCCGCCC
CTAACTCCGCCCATCCCGCCCCTAACTCCGCCCAGTTCCGCCCATTCTCCGCCCCATGGCTGACTAATTT
TTTTTATTTATGCAGAGGCCGAGGCCGCCTCTGCCTCTGAGCTATTCCAGAAGTAGTGAGGAGGCTTTTT
TGGAGGCCTAGGCTTTTGCAAAAAGCTCCCGGGAGCTTGTATATCCATTTTCGGATCTGATCAGCACGTG
TTGACAATTAATCATCGGCATAGTATATCGGCATAGTATAATACGACAAGGTGAGGAACTAAACCATGGC
CAAGTTGACCAGTGCCGTTCCGGTGCTCACCGCGCGCGACGTCGCCGGAGCGGTCGAGTTCTGGACCGAC
CGGCTCGGGTTCTCCCGGGACTTCGTGGAGGACGACTTCGCCGGTGTGGTCCGGGACGACGTGACCCTGT
TCATCAGCGCGGTCCAGGACCAGGTGGTGCCGGACAACACCCTGGCCTGGGTGTGGGTGCGCGGCCTGGA
CGAGCTGTACGCCGAGTGGTCGGAGGTCGTGTCCACGAACTTCCGGGACGCCTCCGGGCCGGCCATGACC
GAGATCGGCGAGCAGCCGTGGGGGCGGGAGTTCGCCCTGCGCGACCCGGCCGGCAACTGCGTGCACTTCG
TGGCCGAGGAGCAGGACTGACACGTGCTACGAGATTTCGATTCCACCGCCGCCTTCTATGAAAGGTTGGG
CTTCGGAATCGTTTTCCGGGACGCCGGCTGGATGATCCTCCAGCGCGGGGATCTCATGCTGGAGTTCTTC
GCCCACCCCAACTTGTTTATTGCAGCTTATAATGGTTACAAATAAAGCAATAGCATCACAAATTTCACAA
ATAAAGCATTTTTTTCACTGCATTCTAGTTGTGGTTTGTCCAAACTCATCAATGTATCTTATCATGTCTG
TATACCGTCGACCTCTAGCTAGAGCTTGGCGTAATCATGGTCATAGCTGTTTCCTGTGTGAAATTGTTAT
CCGCTCACAATTCCACACAACATACGAGCCGGAAGCATAAAGTGTAAAGCCTGGGGTGCCTAATGAGTGA
GCTAACTCACATTAATTGCGTTGCGCTCACTGCCCGCTTTCCAGTCGGGAAACCTGTCGTGCCAGCTGCA
TTAATGAATCGGCCAACGCGCGGGGAGAGGCGGTTTGCGTATTGGGCGCTCTTCCGCTTCCTCGCTCACT
GACTCGCTGCGCTCGGTCGTTCGGCTGCGGCGAGCGGTATCAGCTCACTCAAAGGCGGTAATACGGTTAT
CCACAGAATCAGGGGATAACGCAGGAAAGAACATGTGAGCAAAAGGCCAGCAAAAGGCCAGGAACCGTAA
AAAGGCCGCGTTGCTGGCGTTTTTCCATAGGCTCCGCCCCCCTGACGAGCATCACAAAAATCGACGCTCA
AGTCAGAGGTGGCGAAACCCGACAGGACTATAAAGATACCAGGCGTTTCCCCCTGGAAGCTCCCTCGTGC
GCTCTCCTGTTCCGACCCTGCCGCTTACCGGATACCTGTCCGCCTTTCTCCCTTCGGGAAGCGTGGCGCT
TTCTCATAGCTCACGCTGTAGGTATCTCAGTTCGGTGTAGGTCGTTCGCTCCAAGCTGGGCTGTGTGCAC
GAACCCCCCGTTCAGCCCGACCGCTGCGCCTTATCCGGTAACTATCGTCTTGAGTCCAACCCGGTAAGAC
ACGACTTATCGCCACTGGCAGCAGCCACTGGTAACAGGATTAGCAGAGCGAGGTATGTAGGCGGTGCTAC
AGAGTTCTTGAAGTGGTGGCCTAACTACGGCTACACTAGAAGAACAGTATTTGGTATCTGCGCTCTGCTG
AAGCCAGTTACCTTCGGAAAAAGAGTTGGTAGCTCTTGATCCGGCAAACAAACCACCGCTGGTAGCGGTG
GTTTTTTTGTTTGCAAGCAGCAGATTACGCGCAGAAAAAAAGGATCTCAAGAAGATCCTTTGATCTTTTC
TACGGGGTCTGACGCTCAGTGGAACGAAAACTCACGTTAAGGGATTTTGGTCATGAGATTATCAAAAAGG
ATCTTCACCTAGATCCTTTTAAATTAAAAATGAAGTTTTAAATCAATCTAAAGTATATATGAGTAAACTT
GGTCTGACAGTTACCAATGCTTAATCAGTGAGGCACCTATCTCAGCGATCTGTCTATTTCGTTCATCCAT
AGTTGCCTGACTCCCCGTCGTGTAGATAACTACGATACGGGAGGGCTTACCATCTGGCCCCAGTGCTGCA
ATGATACCGCGAGACCCACGCTCACCGGCTCCAGATTTATCAGCAATAAACCAGCCAGCCGGAAGGGCCG
AGCGCAGAAGTGGTCCTGCAACTTTATCCGCCTCCATCCAGTCTATTAATTGTTGCCGGGAAGCTAGAGT
AAGTAGTTCGCCAGTTAATAGTTTGCGCAACGTTGTTGCCATTGCTACAGGCATCGTGGTGTCACGCTCG
TCGTTTGGTATGGCTTCATTCAGCTCCGGTTCCCAACGATCAAGGCGAGTTACATGATCCCCCATGTTGT
GCAAAAAAGCGGTTAGCTCCTTCGGTCCTCCGATCGTTGTCAGAAGTAAGTTGGCCGCAGTGTTATCACT
CATGGTTATGGCAGCACTGCATAATTCTCTTACTGTCATGCCATCCGTAAGATGCTTTTCTGTGACTGGT
GAGTACTCAACCAAGTCATTCTGAGAATAGTGTATGCGGCGACCGAGTTGCTCTTGCCCGGCGTCAATAC
GGGATAATACCGCGCCACATAGCAGAACTTTAAAAGTGCTCATCATTGGAAAACGTTCTTCGGGGCGAAA
ACTCTCAAGGATCTTACCGCTGTTGAGATCCAGTTCGATGTAACCCACTCGTGCACCCAACTGATCTTCA
GCATCTTTTACTTTCACCAGCGTTTCTGGGTGAGCAAAAACAGGAAGGCAAAATGCCGCAAAAAAGGGAA
TAAGGGCGACACGGAAATGTTGAATACTCATACTCTTCCTTTTTCAATATTATTGAAGCATTTATCAGGG
TTATTGTCTCATGAGCGGATACATATTTGAATGTATTTAGAAAAATAAACAAATAGGGGTTCCGCGCACA
TTTCCCCGAAAAGTGCCACCTGACGTCGACGGATCGGGAGATCTCCCGATCCCCTATGGTGCACTCTCAG
TACAATCTGCTCTGATGCCGCATAGTTAAGCCAGTATCTGCTCCCTGCTTGTGTGTTGGAGGTCGCTGAG
TAGTGCGCGAGCAAAATTTAAGCTACAACAAGGCAAGGCTTGACCGACAATTGCATGAAGAATCTGCTTA
GGGTTAGGCGTTTTGCGCTGCTTCGCGATGTACGGGCCAGATATACGCGTTGACATTGATTATTGACTAG
TTATTAATAGTAATCAATTACGGGGTCATTAGTTCATAGCCCATATATGGAGTTCCGCGTTACATAACTT
ACGGTAAATGGCCCGCCTGGCTGACCGCCCAACGACCCCCGCCCATTGACGTCAATAATGACGTATGTTC
CCATAGTAACGCCAATAGGGACTTTCCATTGACGTCAATGGGTGGAGTATTTACGGTAAACTGCCCACTT
GGCAGTACATCAAGTGTATCATATGCCAAGTACGCCCCCTATTGACGTCAATGACGGTAAATGGCCCGCC
TGGCATTATGCCCAGTACATGACCTTATGGGACTTTCCTACTTGGCAGTACATCTACGTATTAGTCATCG
CTATTACCATGG
